Addgene plasmid #200942: NLRP3-mNeonGreen
Purpose: NLRP3 fused with mNeonGreen to indicate its localization change
Depositing lab: Nir Hacohen. Depositing organization: Broad Institute. Publication: Human STING is a proton channel. Liu B, Carlson RJ, Pires IS, Gentili M, Feng E, Hellier Q, Schwartz MA, Blainey PC, Irvine DJ, Hacohen N. Science. 2023 Aug 4;381(6657):508-514. doi: 10.1126/science.adf8974. Epub 2023 Aug 3. PubMed 37535724.
Backbone
  Vector backbone: pTRIP
  Vector type: Lentiviral
Growth in bacteria
  Bacterial resistance: Ampicillin, 100 μg/mL
  Growth temperature: 30°C
  Growth strain: NEB Stable
  Copy number: Unknown
Gene/Insert
  Gene/Insert name: NLRP3
  Species: H. sapiens (human)
  Entrez Gene: NLRP3 (a.k.a. AGTAVPRL, AII, AVP, C1orf7, CIAS1, CLR1.1, DFNA34, FCAS, FCAS1, FCU, KEFH, MWS, NALP3, PYPAF1)
Terms and licenses: Academic/Nonprofit Terms; Industry Terms: Not Available to Industry
How to cite: NLRP3-mNeonGreen was a gift from Nir Hacohen (Addgene plasmid # 200942 ; http://n2t.net/addgene:200942 ; RRID:Addgene_200942)
