[The description below was written by a language model from this plasmid's Addgene catalogue record and pLannotate feature annotations shown in this document.]
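Description:
NLRP3-mNeonGreen is an HIV-1-derived lentiviral transfer plasmid built on the pTRIP backbone, about 13.9 kb in the sequenced record, for stable expression of a fluorescently tagged human NLRP3 in mammalian cells. It is maintained in E. coli through a ColE1/pUC-type origin and selected with ampicillin via the β-lactamase gene. The backbone also carries remnants of older pBR322/pSV2-gpt-type vectors: fragments of tet, rop, bom and lacI, an SV40 early promoter upstream of gpt fragments, and SV40 small t intron and poly(A) sequences. These appear to be legacy elements rather than functional parts of the payload. The short TBC1D5 and frsA matches are probably also incidental carry-over or annotation hits.

The viral portion contains a truncated 5' LTR, the Ψ packaging signal with a partial gag sequence, the Rev response element for Rev-dependent export of the genomic RNA, and the cPPT/CTS flap that aids nuclear import of the reverse-transcribed genome. It ends in a ΔU3 self-inactivating 3' LTR, so the integrated provirus lacks LTR promoter activity. Internal transcription is driven by the SFFV promoter. This is followed by the blasticidin S deaminase gene, which allows selection of transduced cells, then the full-length human NLRP3 coding sequence joined almost directly to mNeonGreen at its C-terminus. A short unannotated gap separates BSD from NLRP3. The record does not state what links them, though a single-promoter layout like this usually implies a co-expression element such as a 2A peptide. The stated purpose is to report changes in NLRP3 subcellular localization, for example its redistribution during inflammasome activation, by live or fixed-cell fluorescence imaging.
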