Features (pLannotate 1.2.2; 31 found; start..end, strand, type, name):
     43..108     +  intron         small t intron: SV40 (simian virus 40) small t antigen intron
    238..258     +  CDS            SV40 NLS: nuclear localization signal of SV40 (simian virus 40) large T antigen
    577..660     +  CDS            large T antigen (fragment): large T antigen from SV40 (simian virus 40)
    683..817     +  polyA_signal   SV40 poly(A) signal: SV40 polyadenylation signal
    984..1313    +  CDS            nef (fragment): NEF_HV1BR - Experimental evidence at protein level: Swiss-Prot protein existence level 1. Extracellular Nef protein targets CD4(+) T-lymphocytes for apoptosis by interacting with CXCR4 surface receptors (PubMed:14990729). From Human immunodeficiency virus type 1 group M subtype B (isolate BRU/LAI) (HIV-1).
   1361..1618    +  LTR            5' LTR (truncated): truncated 5' long terminal repeat (LTR) from HIV-1
   1665..1790    +  misc_feature   HIV-1 Ψ: packaging signal of human immunodeficiency virus type 1
   1774..2137    +  CDS            HIV-1 gag (fragment): gag protein from human immunodeficiency virus 1; gag
   2283..2516    +  misc_feature   RRE: The Rev response element (RRE) of HIV-1 allows for Rev-dependent mRNA export from the nucleus to the cytoplasm.
   2893..2993    +  CDS            Rev (fragment): human immunodeficiency virus 1 (HIV-1) Rev protein; rev; enhances nuclear export of unspliced and incompletely spliced viral mRNAs
   3038..3155    +  misc_feature   cPPT/CTS: central polypurine tract and central termination sequence of HIV-1
   3295..3702    +  promoter       SFFV promoter: spleen focus-forming virus long terminal repeat (LTR) promoter
   3733..4128    +  CDS            BSD: blasticidin S deaminase; Aspergillus terreus BSD; confers resistance to blasticidin
   4207..7314    +  CDS            NLRP3: NLRP3_HUMAN - Also known as C1orf7, CIAS1, NALP3, PYPAF1. Experimental evidence at protein level: Swiss-Prot protein existence level 1. As the sensor component of the NLRP3 inflammasome, plays a crucial role in innate immunity and inflammation. In response to pathogens and other damage-associated signals, initiates the formation of the inflammasome polymeric complex, made of NLRP3, PYCARD and CASP1 (and possibly CASP4 and CASP5). Recruitment of proCASP1 to the inflammasome promotes its activation and CASP1-catalyzed IL1B and IL18 maturation and secretion in the extracellular milieu (PubMed:288
   7321..8028    +  CDS            mNeonGreen: mNeonGreen is a basic (constitutively fluorescent) green/yellow fluorescent protein published in 2013, derived from Branchiostoma lanceolatum. It is reported to be a very rapidly-maturing monomer with moderate acid sensitivity.
   8028..8219    +  CDS            nef (fragment): NEF_HV1Z2 - Experimental evidence at protein level: Swiss-Prot protein existence level 1. Extracellular Nef protein targets CD4(+) T-lymphocytes for apoptosis by interacting with CXCR4 surface receptors. From Human immunodeficiency virus type 1 group M subtype D (isolate Z2/CDC-Z34) (HIV-1).
   8221..8252    +  LTR            3' LTR (ΔU3) (fragment): self-inactivating 3' long terminal repeat (LTR) from HIV-1
   8300..8480    +  LTR            5' LTR (truncated): truncated 5' long terminal repeat (LTR) from HIV-1
   9442..9540    -  CDS            TBC1D5 (fragment): TBCD5_HUMAN - Also known as KIAA0210. Experimental evidence at protein level: Swiss-Prot protein existence level 1. May act as a GTPase-activating protein (GAP) for Rab family protein(s). May act as a GAP for RAB7A. Can displace RAB7A and retromer CSC subcomplex from the endosomal membrane to the cytosol; at least retromer displacement seems to require its catalytic activity (PubMed:19531583, PubMed:20923837). Required for retrograde transport of cargo proteins from endosomes to the trans-Golgi network (TGN); the function seems to require its catalytic activity. Involved in regulation of autop
   9946..10225   +  CDS            TcR (fragment): tetracycline efflux protein; tet; confers resistance to tetracycline
  10226..10274   -  misc_feature   bom (fragment): basis of mobility region from pBR322
  10376..10411   -  CDS            rop (fragment): Rop protein, which maintains plasmids at low copy number; rop
  10506..10610   +  promoter       AmpR promoter: bla
  10611..11471   +  CDS            AmpR: β-lactamase; bla; confers resistance to ampicillin, carbenicillin, and related antibiotics
  11642..12230   +  rep_origin     ori: high-copy-number ColE1/pMB1/pBR322/pUC origin of replication
  12413..12469   +  CDS            lacI (fragment): lac repressor; lacI; The lac repressor binds to the lac operator to inhibit transcription in E. coli. This inhibition can be relieved by adding lactose or isopropyl-β-D-thiogalactopyranoside (IPTG).
  12476..12805   +  promoter       SV40 promoter: SV40 enhancer and early promoter
  13005..13124   +  CDS            gpt (fragment): XGPT_ECOLI - Also known as gpp, gxu. Experimental evidence at protein level: Swiss-Prot protein existence level 1. Purine salvage pathway enzyme that catalyzes the transfer of the ribosyl-5-phosphate group from 5-phospho-alpha-D-ribose 1- diphosphate (PRPP) to the N9 position of the 6-oxopurines guanine and xanthine to form the corresponding ribonucleotides GMP (guanosine 5'- monophosphate) and XMP (xanthosine 5'-monophosphate), with the release of PPi. To a lesser extent, also acts on hypoxanthine (PubMed:9100006, PubMed:3886014). Does not ribophosphorylate adenine (PubMed:3886014). From Esch
  13124..13459   +  CDS            gpt (fragment): XGPT_ECOLI - Also known as gpp, gxu. Experimental evidence at protein level: Swiss-Prot protein existence level 1. Purine salvage pathway enzyme that catalyzes the transfer of the ribosyl-5-phosphate group from 5-phospho-alpha-D-ribose 1- diphosphate (PRPP) to the N9 position of the 6-oxopurines guanine and xanthine to form the corresponding ribonucleotides GMP (guanosine 5'- monophosphate) and XMP (xanthosine 5'-monophosphate), with the release of PPi. To a lesser extent, also acts on hypoxanthine (PubMed:9100006, PubMed:3886014). Does not ribophosphorylate adenine (PubMed:3886014). From Esch
  13554..13859   +  CDS            frsA (fragment): FRSA_ECOLI - Also known as yafA. Experimental evidence at protein level: Swiss-Prot protein existence level 1. Catalyzes the hydrolysis of esters (PubMed:15808744). Displays esterase activity toward pNP-butyrate (PubMed:15808744). May stimulate mixed-acid fermentation by acting as a fermentation/respiration switch that down-regulates respiration and up- regulates fermentation rates (PubMed:15169777). From Escherichia coli (strain K12).
  13863..41      +  CDS            small t antigen (fragment) (across the origin): SV40 (simian virus 40) small t antigen
>Addgene plasmid #200942 | NLRP3-mNeonGreen | addgene full sequence | sequence record 399640 | Addgene NGS Result
ACATAATTGGACAAACTACCTACAGAGATTTAAAGCTCTAAGGTAAATATAAAATTTTTAAGTGTATAAT
GTGTTAAACTACTGATTCTAATTGTTTGTGTATTTTAGATTCCAACCTATGGAACTGATGAATGGGAGCA
GTGGTGGAATGCCTTTAATGAGGAAAACCTGTTTTGCTCAGAAGAAATGCCATCTAGTGATGATGAGGCT
ACTGCTGACTCTCAACATTCTACTCCTCCAAAAAAGAAGAGAAAGGTAGAAGACCCCAAGGACTTTCCTT
CAGAATTGCTAAGTTTTTTGAGTCATGCTGTGTTTAGTAATAGAACTCTTGCTTGCTTTGCTATTTACAC
CACAAAGGAAAAAGCTGCACTGCTATACAAGAAAATTATGGAAAAATATTCTGTAACCTTTATAAGTAGG
CATAACAGTTATAATCATAACATACTGTTTTTTCTTACTCCACACAGGCATAGAGTGTCTGCTATTAATA
ACTATGCTCAAAAATTGTGTACCTTTAGCTTTTTAATTTGTAAAGGGGTTAATAAGGAATATTTGATGTA
TAGTGCCTTGACTAGAGATCATAATCAGCCATACCACATTTGTAGAGGTTTTACTTGCTTTAAAAAACCT
CCCACACCTCCCCCTGAACCTGAAACATAAAATGAATGCAATTGTTGTTGTTAACTTGTTTATTGCAGCT
TATAATGGTTACAAATAAAGCAATAGCATCACAAATTTCACAAATAAAGCATTTTTTTCACTGCATTCTA
GTTGTGGTTTGTCCAAACTCATCAATGTATCTTATCATGTCTGGATCAACTGGATAACTCAAGCTAACCA
AAATCATCCCAAACTTCCCACCCCATACCCTATTACCACTGCCAATTACCTGTGGTTTCATTTACTCTAA
ACCTGTGATTCCTCTGAATTATTTTCATTTTAAAGAAATTGTATTTGTTAAATATGTACTACAAACTTAG
TAGTTGGAAGGGCTAATTCACTCCCAAAGAAGACAAGATATCCTTGATCTGTGGATCTACCACACACAAG
GCTACTTCCCTGATTAGCAGAACTACACACCAGGGCCAGGGGTCAGATATCCACTGACCTTTGGATGGTG
CTACAAGCTAGTACCAGTTGAGCCAGATAAGGTAGAAGAGGCCAATAAAGGAGAGAACACCAGCTTGTTA
CACCCTGTGAGCCTGCATGGGATGGATGACCCGGAGAGAGAAGTGTTAGAGTGGAGGTTTGACAGCCGCC
TAGCATTTCATCACGTGGCCCGAGAGCTGCATCCGGAGTACTTCAAGAACTGCTGATATCGAGCTTGCTA
CAAGGGACTTTCCGCTGGGGACTTTCCAGGGAGGCGTGGCCTGGGCGGGACTGGGGAGTGGCGAGCCCTC
AGATCCTGCATATAAGCAGCTGCTTTTTGCCTGTACTGGGTCTCTCTGGTTAGACCAGATCTGAGCCTGG
GAGCTCTCTGGCTAACTAGGGAACCCACTGCTTAAGCCTCAATAAAGCTTGCCTTGAGTGCTTCAAGTAG
TGTGTGCCCGTCTGTTGTGTGACTCTGGTAACTAGAGATCCCTCAGACCCTTTTAGTCAGTGTGGAAAAT
CTCTAGCAGTGGCGCCCGAACAGGGACTTGAAAGCGAAAGGGAAACCAGAGGAGCTCTCTCGACGCAGGA
CTCGGCTTGCTGAAGCGCGCACGGCAAGAGGCGAGGGGCGGCGACTGGTGAGTACGCCAAAAATTTTGAC
TAGCGGAGGCTAGAAGGAGAGAGATGGGTGCGAGAGCGTCAGTATTAAGCGGGGGAGAATTAGATCGCGA
TGGGAAAAAATTCGGTTAAGGCCAGGGGGAAAGAAAAAATATAAATTAAAACATATAGTATGGGCAAGCA
GGGAGCTAGAACGATTCGCAGTTAATCCTGGCCTGTTAGAAACATCAGAAGGCTGTAGACAAATACTGGG
ACAGCTACAACCATCCCTTCAGACAGGATCAGAAGAACTTAGATCATTATATAATACAGTAGCAACCCTC
TATTGTGTGCATCAAAGGATAGAGATAAAAGACACCAAGGAAGCTTTAGACAAGATAGAGGAAGAGCAAA
ACAAAAGTAAGACCACCGCACAGCAAGCGGCCGCTGATCTTCAGACCTGGAGGAGGAGATATGAGGGACA
ATTGGAGAAGTGAATTATATAAATATAAAGTAGTAAAAATTGAACCATTAGGAGTAGCACCCACCAAGGC
AAAGAGAAGAGTGGTGCAGAGAGAAAAAAGAGCAGTGGGAATAGGAGCTTTGTTCCTTGGGTTCTTGGGA
GCAGCAGGAAGCACTATGGGCGCAGCGTCAATGACGCTGACGGTACAGGCCAGACAATTATTGTCTGGTA
TAGTGCAGCAGCAGAACAATTTGCTGAGGGCTATTGAGGCGCAACAGCATCTGTTGCAACTCACAGTCTG
GGGCATCAAGCAGCTCCAGGCAAGAATCCTGGCTGTGGAAAGATACCTAAAGGATCAACAGCTCCTGGGG
ATTTGGGGTTGCTCTGGAAAACTCATTTGCACCACTGCTGTGCCTTGGAATGCTAGTTGGAGTAATAAAT
CTCTGGAACAGATTTGGAATCACACGACCTGGATGGAGTGGGACAGAGAAATTAACAATTACACAAGCTT
AATACACTCCTTAATTGAAGAATCGCAAAACCAGCAAGAAAAGAATGAACAAGAATTATTGGAATTAGAT
AAATGGGCAAGTTTGTGGAATTGGTTTAACATAACAAATTGGCTGTGGTATATAAAATTATTCATAATGA
TAGTAGGAGGCTTGGTAGGTTTAAGAATAGTTTTTGCTGTACTTTCTATAGTGAATAGAGTTAGGCAGGG
ATATTCACCATTATCGTTTCAGACCCACCTCCCAACCCCGAGGGGACCCGACAGGCCCGAAGGAATAGAA
GAAGAAGGTGGAGAGAGAGACAGAGACAGATCCATTCGATTAGTGAACGGATCTCGACGGTATCGCCGAA
TTCACAAATGGCAGTATTCATCCACAATTTTAAAAGAAAAGGGGGGATTGGGGGGTACAGTGCAGGGGAA
AGAATAGTAGACATAATAGCAACAGACATACAAACTAAAGAATTACAAAAACAAATTACAAAAATTCAAA
ATTTTCGGGTTTATTACAGGGACAGCAGAGATCCACTTTGGCTGATACGCGTCTGCAGCCCCGATAAAAT
AAAAGATTTTATTTAGTCTCCAGAAAAAGGGGGGAATGAAAGACCCCACCTGTAGGTTTGGCAAGCTAGC
TGCAGTAACGCCATTTTGCAAGGCATGGAAAAATACCAAACCAAGAATAGAGAAGTTCAGATCAAGGGCG
GGTACATGAAAATAGCTAACGTTGGGCCAAACAGGATATCTGCGGTGAGCAGTTTCGGCCCCGGCCCGGG
GCCAAGAACAGATGGTCACCGCAGTTTCGGCCCCGGCCCGAGGCCAAGAACAGATGGTCCCCAGATATGG
CCCAACCCTCAGCAGTTTCTTAAGACCCATCAGATGTTTCCAGGCTCCCCCAAGGACCTGAAATGACCCT
GCGCCTTATTTGAATTAACCAATCAGCCTGCTTCTCGCTTCTGTTCGCGCGCTTCTGCTTCCCGAGCTCT
ATAAAAGAGCTCACAACCCCTCACTCGGCGCGCCAGTCCTCCGACAGACTGAGTCGCCCGGGCCGCGGCC
GCGGGCTAGCGGATCCGCCACCATGGCCAAGCCTTTGTCTCAAGAAGAATCCACCCTCATTGAAAGAGCA
ACGGCTACAATCAACAGCATCCCCATCTCTGAAGACTACAGCGTCGCCAGCGCAGCTCTCTCTAGCGACG
GCCGCATCTTCACTGGTGTCAATGTATATCATTTTACTGGGGGACCTTGTGCAGAACTCGTGGTGCTGGG
CACTGCTGCTGCTGCGGCAGCTGGCAACCTGACTTGTATCGTCGCGATCGGAAATGAGAACAGGGGCATC
TTGAGCCCCTGCGGACGGTGCCGACAGGTGCTTCTCGATCTGCATCCTGGGATCAAAGCCATAGTGAAGG
ACAGTGATGGACAGCCGACGGCAGTTGGGATTCGTGAATTGCTGCCCTCTGGTTATGTGTGGGAGGGCCG
TACGGGAAGCGGAGCTACTAACTTCAGCCTGCTGAAGCAGGCTGGAGACGTGGAGGAGAACCCTGGACCT
GGATCCATGAAGATGGCAAGCACCCGCTGCAAGCTGGCCAGGTACCTGGAGGACCTGGAGGATGTGGACT
TGAAGAAATTTAAGATGCACTTAGAGGACTATCCTCCCCAGAAGGGCTGCATCCCCCTCCCGAGGGGTCA
GACAGAGAAGGCAGACCATGTGGATCTAGCCACGCTAATGATCGACTTCAATGGGGAGGAGAAGGCGTGG
GCCATGGCCGTGTGGATCTTCGCTGCGATCAACAGGAGAGACCTTTATGAGAAAGCAAAAAGAGATGAGC
CGAAGTGGGGTTCAGATAATGCACGTGTTTCGAATCCCACTGTGATATGCCAGGAAGACAGCATTGAAGA
GGAGTGGATGGGTTTACTGGAGTACCTTTCGAGAATCTCTATTTGTAAAATGAAGAAAGATTACCGTAAG
AAGTACAGAAAGTACGTGAGAAGCAGATTCCAGTGCATTGAAGACAGGAATGCCCGTCTGGGTGAGAGTG
TGAGCCTCAACAAACGCTACACACGACTGCGTCTCATCAAGGAGCACCGGAGCCAGCAGGAGAGGGAGCA
GGAGCTTCTGGCCATCGGCAAGACCAAGACGTGTGAGAGCCCCGTGAGTCCCATTAAGATGGAGTTGCTG
TTTGACCCCGATGATGAGCATTCTGAGCCTGTGCACACCGTGGTGTTCCAGGGGGCGGCAGGGATTGGGA
AAACAATCCTGGCCAGGAAGATGATGTTGGACTGGGCATCGGGGACACTCTACCAAGACAGGTTTGACTA
TCTGTTCTATATCCACTGTCGGGAGGTGAGCCTTGTGACACAGAGGAGCCTGGGGGACCTGATCATGAGC
TGCTGCCCCGACCCAAACCCACCCATCCACAAGATCGTGAGAAAACCCTCCAGAATCCTCTTCCTCATGG
ACGGCTTCGATGAGCTGCAAGGTGCCTTTGACGAGCACATAGGACCGCTCTGCACTGACTGGCAGAAGGC
CGAGCGGGGAGACATTCTCCTGAGCAGCCTCATCAGAAAGAAGCTGCTTCCCGAGGCCTCTCTGCTCATC
ACCACGAGACCTGTGGCCCTGGAGAAACTGCAGCACTTGCTGGACCATCCTCGGCATGTGGAGATCCTGG
GTTTCTCCGAGGCCAAAAGGAAAGAGTACTTCTTCAAGTACTTCTCTGATGAGGCCCAAGCCAGGGCAGC
CTTCAGTCTGATTCAGGAGAACGAGGTCCTCTTCACCATGTGCTTCATCCCCCTGGTCTGCTGGATCGTG
TGCACTGGACTGAAACAGCAGATGGAGAGTGGCAAGAGCCTTGCCCAGACATCCAAGACCACCACCGCGG
TGTACGTCTTCTTCCTTTCCAGTTTGCTGCAGCCCCGGGGAGGGAGCCAGGAGCACGGCCTCTGCGCCCA
CCTCTGGGGGCTCTGCTCTTTGGCTGCAGATGGAATCTGGAACCAGAAAATCCTGTTTGAGGAGTCCGAC
CTCAGGAATCATGGACTGCAGAAGGCGGATGTGTCTGCTTTCCTGAGGATGAACCTGTTCCAAAAGGAAG
TGGACTGCGAGAAGTTCTACAGCTTCATCCACATGACTTTCCAGGAGTTCTTTGCCGCCATGTACTACCT
GCTGGAAGAGGAAAAGGAAGGAAGGACGAACGTTCCAGGGAGTCGTTTGAAGCTTCCCAGCCGAGACGTG
ACAGTCCTTCTGGAAAACTATGGCAAATTCGAAAAGGGGTATTTGATTTTTGTTGTACGTTTCCTCTTTG
GCCTGGTAAACCAGGAGAGGACCTCCTACTTGGAGAAGAAATTAAGTTGCAAGATCTCTCAGCAAATCAG
GCTGGAGCTGCTGAAATGGATTGAAGTGAAAGCCAAAGCTAAAAAGCTGCAGATCCAGCCCAGCCAGCTG
GAATTGTTCTACTGTTTGTACGAGATGCAGGAGGAGGACTTCGTGCAAAGGGCCATGGACTATTTCCCCA
AGATTGAGATCAATCTCTCCACCAGAATGGACCACATGGTTTCTTCCTTTTGCATTGAGAACTGTCATCG
GGTGGAGTCACTGTCCCTGGGGTTTCTCCATAACATGCCCAAGGAGGAAGAGGAGGAGGAAAAGGAAGGC
CGACACCTTGATATGGTGCAGTGTGTCCTCCCAAGCTCCTCTCATGCTGCCTGTTCTCATGGATTGGTGA
ACAGCCACCTCACTTCCAGTTTTTGCCGGGGCCTCTTTTCAGTTCTGAGCACCAGCCAGAGTCTAACTGA
ATTGGACCTCAGTGACAATTCTCTGGGGGACCCAGGGATGAGAGTGTTGTGTGAAACGCTCCAGCATCCT
GGCTGTAACATTCGGAGATTGTGGTTGGGGCGCTGTGGCCTCTCGCATGAGTGCTGCTTCGACATCTCCT
TGGTCCTCAGCAGCAACCAGAAGCTGGTGGAGCTGGACCTGAGTGACAACGCCCTCGGTGACTTCGGAAT
CAGACTTCTGTGTGTGGGACTGAAGCACCTGTTGTGCAATCTGAAGAAGCTCTGGTTGGTCAGCTGCTGC
CTCACATCAGCATGTTGTCAGGATCTTGCATCAGTATTGAGCACCAGCCATTCCCTGACCAGACTCTATG
TGGGGGAGAATGCCTTGGGAGACTCAGGAGTCGCAATTTTATGTGAAAAAGCCAAGAATCCACAGTGTAA
CCTGCAGAAACTGGGGTTGGTGAATTCTGGCCTTACGTCAGTCTGTTGTTCAGCTTTGTCCTCGGTACTC
AGCACTAATCAGAATCTCACGCACCTTTACCTGCGAGGCAACACTCTCGGAGACAAGGGGATCAAACTAC
TCTGTGAGGGACTCTTGCACCCCGACTGCAAGCTTCAGGTGTTGGAATTAGACAACTGCAACCTCACGTC
ACACTGCTGCTGGGATCTTTCCACACTTCTGACCTCCAGCCAGAGCCTGCGAAAGCTGAGCCTGGGCAAC
AATGACCTGGGCGACCTGGGGGTCATGATGTTCTGTGAAGTGCTGAAACAGCAGAGCTGCCTCCTGCAGA
ACCTGGGGTTGTCTGAAATGTATTTCAATTATGAGACAAAAAGTGCGTTAGAAACACTTCAAGAAGAAAA
GCCTGAGCTGACCGTCGTCTTTGAGCCTTCTTGGACTAGTATGGTCAGCAAAGGCGAAGAAGACAACATG
GCATCACTGCCAGCGACACACGAACTTCATATTTTCGGCTCCATCAATGGTGTGGACTTCGATATGGTTG
GACAGGGTACTGGGAACCCTAACGATGGATATGAGGAGTTGAACTTGAAGAGTACCAAGGGCGATCTTCA
GTTTTCACCTTGGATTCTCGTACCTCATATAGGTTATGGCTTTCATCAATATCTGCCCTATCCTGACGGT
ATGTCACCTTTCCAAGCAGCTATGGTTGACGGGAGCGGTTATCAGGTTCACCGGACAATGCAGTTTGAAG
ATGGAGCCTCTTTGACCGTAAATTATCGGTATACTTATGAGGGCAGCCATATTAAAGGCGAGGCTCAAGT
TAAGGGGACTGGGTTCCCCGCGGATGGTCCCGTAATGACAAACAGTCTGACGGCTGCAGACTGGTGCCGC
TCTAAGAAGACATATCCAAATGACAAGACGATTATTAGCACTTTCAAGTGGTCATACACTACAGGAAATG
GTAAACGCTATAGGAGCACTGCCCGGACCACGTATACTTTCGCGAAGCCGATGGCGGCAAATTATTTGAA
AAACCAACCGATGTATGTGTTCAGAAAGACAGAACTCAAGCATTCTAAAACTGAACTGAACTTCAAAGAG
TGGCAGAAAGCCTTTACTGATGTAATGGGCATGGACGAACTCTATAAGTAACTCGAGACCTAGAAAAACA
TGGAGCAATCACAAGTAGCAATACAGCAGCTACCAATGCTGATTGTGCCTGGCTAGAAGCACAAGAGGAG
GAGGAGGTGGGTTTTCCAGTCACACCTCAGGTACCTTTAAGACCAATGACTTACAAGGCAGCTGTAGATC
TTAGCCACTTTTTAAAAGAAAAGGGGGGACTGGAAGGGCTAATTCACTCCCAACGAAGACAAAATCGTCG
AGAGATGCTGCATATAAGCAGCTGCTTTTTGCTTGTACTGGGTCTCTCTGGTTAGACCAGATCTGAGCCT
GGGAGCTCTCTGGCTAACTAGGGAACCCACTGCTTAAGCCTCAATAAAGCTTGCCTTGAGTGCTTCAAGT
AGTGTGTGCCCGTCTGTTGTGTGACTCTGGTAACTAGAGATCCCTCAGACCCTTTTAGTCAGTGTGGAAA
ATCTCTAGCAGTAGTAGTTCATGTCATCTTATTATTCAGTATTTATAACTTGCAAAGAAATGAATATCAG
AGAGTGAGAGGCCTTGACATTATAATAGATTTAGCAGGAATTGAACTAGGAGTGGAGCACACAGGCAAAG
CTGCAGAAGTACTTGGAAGAAGCCACCAGAGATACTCACGATTCTGCACATACCTGGCTAATCCCAGATC
CTAAGGATTACATTAAGTTTACTAACATTTATATAATGATTTATAGTTTAAAGTATAAACTTATCTAATT
TACTATTCTGACAGATATTAATTAATCCTCAAATATCATAAGAGATGATTACTATTATCCCCATTTAACA
CAAGAGGAAACTGAGAGGGAAAGATGTTGAAGTAATTTTCCCACAATTACAGCATCCGTTAGTTACGACT
CTATGATCTTCTGACACAAATTCCATTTACTCCTCACCCTATGACTCAGTCGAATATATCAAAGTTATGG
ACATTATGCTAAGTAACAAATTACCCTTTTATATAGTAAATACTGAGTAGATTGAGAGAAGAAATTGTTT
GCAAACCTGAATAGCTTCAAGAAGAAGAGAAGTGAGGATAAGAATAACAGTTGTCATTTAACAAGTTTTA
ACAAGTAACTTGGTTAGAAAGGGATTCAAATGCATAAAGCAAGGGATAAATTTTTCTGGCAACAAGACTA
TACAATATAACCTTAAATATGACTTCAAATAATTGTTGGAACTTGATAAAACTAATTAAATATTATTGAA
GATTATCAATATTATAAATGTAATTTACTTTTAAAAAGGGAACATAGAAATGTGTATCATTAGAGTAGAA
AACAATCCTTATTATCACAATTTGTCAAAACAAGTTTGTTATTAACACAAGTAGAATACTGCATTCAATT
AAGTTGACTGCAGATTTTGTGTTTTGTTAAAATTAGAAAGAGATAACAACAATTTGAATTATTGAAAGTA
ACATGTAAATAGTTCTACATACGTTCTTTTGACATCTTGTTCAATCATTGATCGAAGTTCTTTATCTTGG
AAGAATTTGTTCCAAAGACTCTGAAATAAGGAAAACAATCTATTATATAGTCTCACACCTTTGTTTTACT
TTTAGTGATTTCAATTTAATAATGTAAATGGTTAAAATTTATTCTTCTCTGAGATCATTTCACATTGCAG
ATAGAAAACCTGAGACTGGGGTAATTTTTATTAAAATCTAATTTAATCTCAGAAACACATCTTTATTCTA
ACATCAATTTTTCCAGTTTGATATTATCATATAAAGTCAGCCTTCCTCATCTGCAGGTTCCACAACAAAA
ATCCAACCAACTGTGGATCAAAAATATTGGGAAAAAATTAAAAATAGCAATACAACAATAAAAAAATACA
AATCAGAAAAACAGCACAGTATAACAACTTTATTTAGCATTTACAATCTATTAGGTATTATAAGTAATCT
AGCCAGATCCTCTACGCCGGACGCATCGTGGCCGGCATCACCGGCGCCACAGGTGCGGTTGCTGGCGCCT
ATATCGCCGACATCACCGATGGGGAAGATCGGGCTCGCCACTTCGGGCTCATGAGCGCTTGTTTCGGCGT
GGGTATGGTGGCAGGCCCCGTGGCCGGGGGACTGTTGGGCGCCATCTCCTTGCATGCACCATTCCTTGCG
GCGGCGGTGCTCAACGGCCTCAACCTACTACTGGGCTGCTTCCTAATGCAGGAGTCGCATAAGGGAGAGC
GTCGAATGGTGCACTCTCAGTACAATCTGCTCTGATGCCGCATAGTTAAGCCAGCCCCGACACCCGCCAA
CACCCGCTGACGCGCCCTGACGGGCTTGTCTGCTCCCGGCATCCGCTTACAGACAAGCTGTGACCGTCTC
CGGGAGCTGCATGTGTCAGAGGTTTTCACCGTCATCACCGAAACGCGCGAGACGAAAGGGCCTCGTGATA
CGCCTATTTTTATAGGTTAATGTCATGATAATAATGGTTTCTTAGACGTCAGGTGGCACTTTTCGGGGAA
ATGTGCGCGGAACCCCTATTTGTTTATTTTTCTAAATACATTCAAATATGTATCCGCTCATGAGACAATA
ACCCTGATAAATGCTTCAATAATATTGAAAAAGGAAGAGTATGAGTATTCAACATTTCCGTGTCGCCCTT
ATTCCCTTTTTTGCGGCATTTTGCCTTCCTGTTTTTGCTCACCCAGAAACGCTGGTGAAAGTAAAAGATG
CTGAAGATCAGTTGGGTGCACGAGTGGGTTACATCGAACTGGATCTCAACAGCGGTAAGATCCTTGAGAG
TTTTCGCCCCGAAGAACGTTTTCCAATGATGAGCACTTTTAAAGTTCTGCTATGTGGCGCGGTATTATCC
CGTATTGACGCCGGGCAAGAGCAACTCGGTCGCCGCATACACTATTCTCAGAATGACTTGGTTGAGTACT
CACCAGTCACAGAAAAGCATCTTACGGATGGCATGACAGTAAGAGAATTATGCAGTGCTGCCATAACCAT
GAGTGATAACACTGCGGCCAACTTACTTCTGACAACGATCGGAGGACCGAAGGAGCTAACCGCTTTTTTG
CACAACATGGGGGATCATGTAACTCGCCTTGATCGTTGGGAACCGGAGCTGAATGAAGCCATACCAAACG
ACGAGCGTGACACCACGATGCCTGTAGCAATGGCAACAACGTTGCGCAAACTATTAACTGGCGAACTACT
TACTCTAGCTTCCCGGCAACAATTAATAGACTGGATGGAGGCGGATAAAGTTGCAGGACCACTTCTGCGC
TCGGCCCTTCCGGCTGGCTGGTTTATTGCTGATAAATCTGGAGCCGGTGAGCGTGGGTCTCGCGGTATCA
TTGCAGCACTGGGGCCAGATGGTAAGCCCTCCCGTATCGTAGTTATCTACACGACGGGGAGTCAGGCAAC
TATGGATGAACGAAATAGACAGATCGCTGAGATAGGTGCCTCACTGATTAAGCATTGGTAACTGTCAGAC
CAAGTTTACTCATATATACTTTAGATTGATTTAAAACTTCATTTTTAATTTAAAAGGATCTAGGTGAAGA
TCCTTTTTGATAATCTCATGACCAAAATCCCTTAACGTGAGTTTTCGTTCCACTGAGCGTCAGACCCCGT
AGAAAAGATCAAAGGATCTTCTTGAGATCCTTTTTTTCTGCGCGTAATCTGCTGCTTGCAAACAAAAAAA
CCACCGCTACCAGCGGTGGTTTGTTTGCCGGATCAAGAGCTACCAACTCTTTTTCCGAAGGTAACTGGCT
TCAGCAGAGCGCAGATACCAAATACTGTTCTTCTAGTGTAGCCGTAGTTAGGCCACCACTTCAAGAACTC
TGTAGCACCGCCTACATACCTCGCTCTGCTAATCCTGTTACCAGTGGCTGCTGCCAGTGGCGATAAGTCG
TGTCTTACCGGGTTGGACTCAAGACGATAGTTACCGGATAAGGCGCAGCGGTCGGGCTGAACGGGGGGTT
CGTGCACACAGCCCAGCTTGGAGCGAACGACCTACACCGAACTGAGATACCTACAGCGTGAGCTATGAGA
AAGCGCCACGCTTCCCGAAGGGAGAAAGGCGGACAGGTATCCGGTAAGCGGCAGGGTCGGAACAGGAGAG
CGCACGAGGGAGCTTCCAGGGGGAAACGCCTGGTATCTTTATAGTCCTGTCGGGTTTCGCCACCTCTGAC
TTGAGCGTCGATTTTTGTGATGCTCGTCAGGGGGGCGGAGCCTATGGAAAAACGCCAGCAACGCGGCCTT
TTTACGGTTCCTGGCCTTTTGCTGGCCTTTTGCTCACATGTTCTTTCCTGCGTTATCCCCTGATTCTGTG
GATAACCGTATTACCGCCTTTGAGTGAGCTGATACCGCTCGCCGCAGCCGAACGACCGAGCGCAGCGAGT
CAGTGAGCGAGGAAGCGGAAGAGCGCCCAATACGCAAACCGCCTCTCCCCGCGCGTTGGCCGATTCATTA
ATGCAGCTGTGGAATGTGTGTCAGTTAGGGTGTGGAAAGTCCCCAGGCTCCCCAGCAGGCAGAAGTATGC
AAAGCATGCATCTCAATTAGTCAGCAACCAGGTGTGGAAAGTCCCCAGGCTCCCCAGCAGGCAGAAGTAT
GCAAAGCATGCATCTCAATTAGTCAGCAACCATAGTCCCGCCCCTAACTCCGCCCATCCCGCCCCTAACT
CCGCCCAGTTCCGCCCATTCTCCGCCCCATGGCTGACTAATTTTTTTTATTTATGCAGAGGCCGAGGCCG
CCTCGGCCTCTGAGCTATTCCAGAAGTAGTGAGGAGGCTTTTTTGGAGGCCTAGGCTTTTGCAAAAAGCT
TGGACACAAGACAGGCTTGCGAGATATGTTTGAGAATACCACTTTATCCCGCGTCAGGGAGAGGCAGTGC
GTAAAAAGACGCGGACTCATGTGAAATACTGGTTTTTAGTGCGCCAGATCTCTATAATCTCGCGCAACCT
ATTTTCCCCTCGAACACTTTTTAAGCCGTAGATAAACAGGCTGGGACACTTCACATGAGCGAAAAATACA
TCGTCACCTGGGACATGTTGCAGATCCATGCACGTAAACTCGCAAGCCGACTGATGCCTTCTGAACAATG
GAAAGGCATTATTGCCGTAAGCCGTGGCGGTCTGTACCGGGTGCGTTACTGGCGCGTGAACTGGGTATTC
GTCATGTCGATACCGTTTGTATTTCCAGCTACGATCACGACAACCAGCGCGAGCTTAAAGTGCTGAAACG
CGCAGAAGGCGATGGCGAAGGCTTCATCGTTATTGATGACCTGGTGGATACCGGTGGTACTGCGGTTGCG
ATTCGTGAAATGTATCCAAAAGCGCACTTTGTCACCATCTTCGCAAAACCGGCTGGTCGTCCGCTGGTTG
ATGACTATGTTGTTGATATCCCGCAAGATACCTGGATTGAACAGCCGTGGGATATGGGCGTCGTATTCGT
CCCGCCAATCTCCGGTCGCTAATCTTTTCAACGCCTGGCACTGCCGGGCGTTGTTCTTTTTAACTTCAGG
CGGGTTACAATAGTTTCCAGTAAGTATTCTGGAGGCTGCATCCATGACACAGGCAAACCTGAGCGAAACC
CTGTTCAAACCCCGCTTTAAACATCCTGAAACCTCGACGCTAGTCCGCCGCTTTAATCACGGCGCACAAC
CGCCTGTGCAGTCGGCCCTTGATGGTAAAACCATCCCTCACTGGTATCGCATGATTAACCGTCTGATGTG
GATCTGGCGCGGCATTGACCCACGCGAAATCCTCGACGTCCAGGCACGTATTGTGATGAGCGATGCCGAA
CGTACCGACGATGATTTATACGATACGGTGATTGGCTACCGTGGCGGCAACTGGATTTATGAGTGGGCCC
CGGATCTTTGTGAAGGAACCTTACTTCTGTGGTGTG
